>Addgene plasmid #210322 | pETSUMO-TtAgocatdead | addgene full sequence | sequence record 417961 | Addgene NGS Result
TGCTTGCAAACAAAAAAACCACCGCTACCAGCGGTGGTTTGTTTGCCGGATCAAGAGCTACCAACTCTTT
TTCCGAAGGTAACTGGCTTCAGCAGAGCGCAGATACCAAATACTGTCCTTCTAGTGTAGCCGTAGTTAGG
CCACCACTTCAAGAACTCTGTAGCACCGCCTACATACCTCGCTCTGCTAATCCTGTTACCAGTGGCTGCT
GCCAGTGGCGATAAGTCGTGTCTTACCGGGTTGGACTCAAGACGATAGTTACCGGATAAGGCGCAGCGGT
CGGGCTGAACGGGGGGTTCGTGCACACAGCCCAGCTTGGAGCGAACGACCTACACCGAACTGAGATACCT
ACAGCGTGAGCTATGAGAAAGCGCCACGCTTCCCGAAGGGAGAAAGGCGGACAGGTATCCGGTAAGCGGC
AGGGTCGGAACAGGAGAGCGCACGAGGGAGCTTCCAGGGGGAAACGCCTGGTATCTTTATAGTCCTGTCG
GGTTTCGCCACCTCTGACTTGAGCGTCGATTTTTGTGATGCTCGTCAGGGGGGCGGAGCCTATGGAAAAA
CGCCAGCAACGCGGCCTTTTTACGGTTCCTGGCCTTTTGCTGGCCTTTTGCTCACATGTTCTTTCCTGCG
TTATCCCCTGATTCTGTGGATAACCGTATTACCGCCTTTGAGTGAGCTGATACCGCTCGCCGCAGCCGAA
CGACCGAGCGCAGCGAGTCAGTGAGCGAGGAAGCGGAAGAGCGCCTGATGCGGTATTTTCTCCTTACGCA
TCTGTGCGGTATTTCACACCGCAATGGTGCACTCTCAGTACAATCTGCTCTGATGCCGCATAGTTAAGCC
AGTATACACTCCGCTATCGCTACGTGACTGGGTCATGGCTGCGCCCCGACACCCGCCAACACCCGCTGAC
GCGCCCTGACGGGCTTGTCTGCTCCCGGCATCCGCTTACAGACAAGCTGTGACCGTCTCCGGGAGCTGCA
TGTGTCAGAGGTTTTCACCGTCATCACCGAAACGCGCGAGGCAGCTGCGGTAAAGCTCATCAGCGTGGTC
GTGAAGCGATTCACAGATGTCTGCCTGTTCATCCGCGTCCAGCTCGTTGAGTTTCTCCAGAAGCGTTAAT
GTCTGGCTTCTGATAAAGCGGGCCATGTTAAGGGCGGTTTTTTCCTGTTTGGTCACTGATGCCTCCGTGT
AAGGGGGATTTCTGTTCATGGGGGTAATGATACCGATGAAACGAGAGAGGATGCTCACGATACGGGTTAC
TGATGATGAACATGCCCGGTTACTGGAACGTTGTGAGGGTAAACAACTGGCGGTATGGATGCGGCGGGAC
CAGAGAAAAATCACTCAGGGTCAATGCCAGCGCTTCGTTAATACAGATGTAGGTGTTCCACAGGGTAGCC
AGCAGCATCCTGCGATGCAGATCCGGAACATAATGGTGCAGGGCGCTGACTTCCGCGTTTCCAGACTTTA
CGAAACACGGAAACCGAAGACCATTCATGTTGTTGCTCAGGTCGCAGACGTTTTGCAGCAGCAGTCGCTT
CACGTTCGCTCGCGTATCGGTGATTCATTCTGCTAACCAGTAAGGCAACCCCGCCAGCCTAGCCGGGTCC
TCAACGACAGGAGCACGATCATGCGCACCCGTGGGGCCGCCATGCCGGCGATAATGGCCTGCTTCTCGCC
GAAACGTTTGGTGGCGGGACCAGTGACGAAGGCTTGAGCGAGGGCGTGCAAGATTCCGAATACCGCAAGC
GACAGGCCGATCATCGTCGCGCTCCAGCGAAAGCGGTCCTCGCCGAAAATGACCCAGAGCGCTGCCGGCA
CCTGTCCTACGAGTTGCATGATAAAGAAGACAGTCATAAGTGCGGCGACGATAGTCATGCCCCGCGCCCA
CCGGAAGGAGCTGACTGGGTTGAAGGCTCTCAAGGGCATCGGTCGAGATCCCGGTGCCTAATGAGTGAGC
TAACTTACATTAATTGCGTTGCGCTCACTGCCCGCTTTCCAGTCGGGAAACCTGTCGTGCCAGCTGCATT
AATGAATCGGCCAACGCGCGGGGAGAGGCGGTTTGCGTATTGGGCGCCAGGGTGGTTTTTCTTTTCACCA
GTGAGACGGGCAACAGCTGATTGCCCTTCACCGCCTGGCCCTGAGAGAGTTGCAGCAAGCGGTCCACGCT
GGTTTGCCCCAGCAGGCGAAAATCCTGTTTGATGGTGGTTAACGGCGGGATATAACATGAGCTGTCTTCG
GTATCGTCGTATCCCACTACCGAGATATCCGCACCAACGCGCAGCCCGGACTCGGTAATGGCGCGCATTG
CGCCCAGCGCCATCTGATCGTTGGCAACCAGCATCGCAGTGGGAACGATGCCCTCATTCAGCATTTGCAT
GGTTTGTTGAAAACCGGACATGGCACTCCAGTCGCCTTCCCGTTCCGCTATCGGCTGAATTTGATTGCGA
GTGAGATATTTATGCCAGCCAGCCAGACGCAGACGCGCCGAGACAGAACTTAATGGGCCCGCTAACAGCG
CGATTTGCTGGTGACCCAATGCGACCAGATGCTCCACGCCCAGTCGCGTACCGTCTTCATGGGAGAAAAT
AATACTGTTGATGGGTGTCTGGTCAGAGACATCAAGAAATAACGCCGGAACATTAGTGCAGGCAGCTTCC
ACAGCAATGGCATCCTGGTCATCCAGCGGATAGTTAATGATCAGCCCACTGACGCGTTGCGCGAGAAGAT
TGTGCACCGCCGCTTTACAGGCTTCGACGCCGCTTCGTTCTACCATCGACACCACCACGCTGGCACCCAG
TTGATCGGCGCGAGATTTAATCGCCGCGACAATTTGCGACGGCGCGTGCAGGGCCAGACTGGAGGTGGCA
ACGCCAATCAGCAACGACTGTTTGCCCGCCAGTTGTTGTGCCACGCGGTTGGGAATGTAATTCAGCTCCG
CCATCGCCGCTTCCACTTTTTCCCGCGTTTTCGCAGAAACGTGGCTGGCCTGGTTCACCACGCGGGAAAC
GGTCTGATAAGAGACACCGGCATACTCTGCGACATCGTATAACGTTACTGGTTTCACATTCACCACCCTG
AATTGACTCTCTTCCGGGCGCTATCATGCCATACCGCGAAAGGTTTTGCGCCATTCGATGGTGTCCGGGA
TCTCGACGCTCTCCCTTATGCGACTCCTGCATTAGGAAGCAGCCCAGTAGTAGGTTGAGGCCGTTGAGCA
CCGCCGCCGCAAGGAATGGTGCATGCAAGGAGATGGCGCCCAACAGTCCCCCGGCCACGGGGCCTGCCAC
CATACCCACGCCGAAACAAGCGCTCATGAGCCCGAAGTGGCGAGCCCGATCTTCCCCATCGGTGATGTCG
GCGATATAGGCGCCAGCAACCGCACCTGTGGCGCCGGTGATGCCGGCCACGATGCGTCCGGCGTAGAGGA
TCGAGATCTCGATCCCGCGAAATTAATACGACTCACTATAGGGGAATTGTGAGCGGATAACAATTCCCCT
CTAGAAATAATTTTGTTTAACTTTAAGAAGGAGATATACATATGGGCAGCAGCCATCATCATCATCATCA
CGGCAGCGGCCTGGTGCCGCGCGGCAGCGCTAGCATGTCGGACTCAGAAGTCAATCAAGAAGCTAAGCCA
GAGGTCAAGCCAGAAGTCAAGCCTGAGACTCACATCAATTTAAAGGTGTCCGATGGATCTTCAGAGATCT
TCTTCAAGATCAAAAAGACCACTCCTTTAAGAAGGCTGATGGAAGCGTTCGCTAAAAGACAGGGTAAGGA
AATGGACTCCTTAAGATTCTTGTACGACGGTATTAGAATTCAAGCTGATCAGACCCCTGAAGATTTGGAC
ATGGAGGATAACGATATTATTGAGGCTCACAGAGAACAGATTGGTGGTATGAACCACCTTGGAAAAACGG
AAGTGTTCCTAAACCGCTTCGCCCTACGGCCTCTGAACCCCGAGGAACTCAGGCCTTGGCGCCTCGAGGT
GGTTCTGGACCCTCCTCCGGGGCGGGAGGAGGTGTATCCCCTTCTCGCCCAGGTGGCCCGCCGGGCGGGG
GGCGTCACGGTGCGCATGGGAGACGGCCTCGCCTCCTGGTCACCCCCTGAGGTCCTGGTCTTGGAGGGCA
CCTTGGCGCGGATGGGGCAGAACTACGCCTACCGCCTCTACCCCAAGGGGAGGAGGCCTCTGGACCCCAA
GGACCCGGGGGAGCGGAGCGTGCTTTCGGCCCTAGCCCGAAGGCTCCTTCAGGAGCGCCTCAGGCGCCTC
GAGGGGGTCTGGGTGGAGGGGCTTGCGGTGTACCGGAGGGAGCACGCCCGGGGGCCCGGGTGGCGGGTGC
TTGGGGGGGCGGTCTTGGACCTTTGGGTCTCCGACTCGGGGGCGTTCCTCCTGGAGGTGGACCCCGCTTA
CCGCATCCTCTGCGAGATGTCCCTCGAGGCCTGGCTTGCCCAAGGCCACCCTCTGCCCAAACGGGTCCGG
AACGCCTACGACCGGCGCACCTGGGAGCTTCTCCGGCTGGGAGAGGAAGACCCCAAGGAGCTCCCTCTCC
CGGGCGGCTTGAGCCTCCTGGACTACCACGCTTTCAAGGGCCGCCTCCAGGGCCGGGAAGGGGGGCGGGT
GGCCTGGGTGGCGGACCCAAAGGATCCGCGAAAGCCAATCCCCCATCTGACGGGCCTTTTGGTGCCCGTT
CTGACCCTGGAAGACCTTCATGAAGAGGAGGGAAGCCTGGCCCTCTCCTTGCCTTGGGAAGAGCGGCGTC
GGCGGACCCGGGAGATCGCCAGCTGGATCGGCCGGCGCCTGGGGCTGGGCACACCTGAGGCGGTGCGCGC
CCAGGCTTACCGCTTGAGCATCCCCAAGCTCATGGGCAGAAGAGCCGTGAGCAAGCCTGCGGACGCCCTC
CGCGTGGGGTTTTACCGGGCCCAGGAAACCGCCCTGGCCCTCTTGCGCCTGGACGGGGCCCAAGGATGGC
CGGAGTTTCTCCGGCGGGCCTTGCTCCGGGCCTTTGGGGCGAGCGGGGCTTCCCTCCGTTTGCACACCCT
CCACGCCCATCCCTCCCAAGGCCTGGCTTTCCGCGAGGCGCTGCGGAAGGCCAAGGAGGAGGGGGTCCAG
GCCGTGCTGGTCCTCACCCCGCCCATGGCCTGGGAAGACCGCAACCGCCTGAAGGCCCTTCTTCTCAGGG
AAGGCCTTCCCAGCCAAATCCTCAACGTCCCCCTCCGGGAGGAGGAACGCCACCGCTGGGAGAACGCCCT
CCTGGGCCTCCTGGCCAAAGCGGGGCTTCAGGTGGTGGCCCTGAGCGGCGCCTATCCGGCGGAGCTCGCC
GTGGGCTTTGCCGCCGGCGGAAGGGAGTCCTTTCGCTTCGGGGGCGCGGCCTGCGCCGTGGGCGGGGACG
GCGGCCACCTCCTCTGGACCCTCCCCGAGGCCCAGGCCGGGGAGCGGATCCCCCAGGAGGTGGTCTGGGA
CCTCTTGGAGGAGACCCTCTGGGCCTTCAGACGCAAGGCGGGGAGGCTTCCTTCCCGGGTCCTCCTCCTT
CGGGCCGGCCGCGTGCCCCAGGACGAGTTCGCCCTGGCCTTGGAGGCCCTTGCCCGGGAAGGCATAGCCT
ACGACTTGGTTTCGGTGCGCAAGTCGGGTGGGGGGCGGGTCTACCCCGTGCAGGGGCGCCTGGCGGACGG
GCTTTACGTCCCCTTGGAGGACAAGACCTTTCTTCTCCTTACCGTCCACCGGGACTTCCGGGGCACGCCC
CGACCCCTGAAGCTGGTGCACGAGGCGGGGGACACGCCCCTCGAGGCCCTGGCCCACCAGATTTTCCATC
TGACCCGCCTCTACCCGGCGAGCGGTTTCGCCTTCCCCCGGCTTCCCGCTCCCCTTCACCTGGCCGACCG
CCTGGTGAAGGAGGTGGGCCGGTTGGGGATCCGTCACCTCAAGGAGGTGGACCGGGAAAAGCTCTTCTTC
GTTTAGAGACAAGCTTAGGTATTTATTCGGCGCAAAGTGCGTCGGGTGATGCTGCCAACTTAGTCGAGCA
CCACCACCACCACCACTGAGATCCGGCTGCTAACAAAGCCCGAAAGGAAGCTGAGTTGGCTGCTGCCACC
GCTGAGCAATAACTAGCATAACCCCTTGGGGCCTCTAAACGGGTCTTGAGGGGTTTTTTGCTGAAAGGAG
GAACTATATCCGGATTGGCGAATGGG
[124 nt withheld, positions 6187-6310]
C
[91 nt withheld, positions 6312-6402]
A
[49 nt withheld, positions 6404-6452]
CCTTTGACGTTGGAGTCCACGTTCTTT
[37 nt withheld, positions 6480-6516]
ACCCTATCTCGGTCTATTCTTTTGATTTATAAGGGATTTTGCCGATTTCGGCCTATTGGTTAAAAAATGA
GCTGATTTAACAAAAATTTAACGCGAATTTTAACAAAATATTAACGCTTACAATTTAGGTGGCACTTTTC
GGGGAAATGTGCGCGGAACCCCTATTTGTTTATTTTTCTAAATACATTCAAATATGTATCCGCTCATGAA
TTAATTCTTAGAAAAACTCATCGAGCATCAAATGAAACTGCAATTTATTCATATCAGGATTATCAATACC
ATATTTTTGAAAAAGCCGTTTCTGTAATGAAGGAGAAAACTCACCGAGGCAGTTCCATAGGATGGCAAGA
TCCTGGTATCGGTCTGCGATTCCGACTCGTCCAACATCAATACAACCTATTAATTTCCCCTCGTCAAAAA
TAAGGTTATCAAGTGAGAAATCACCATGAGTGACGACTGAATCCGGTGAGAATGGCAAAAGTTTATGCAT
TTCTTTCCAGACTTGTTCAACAGGCCAGCCATTACGCTCGTCATCAAAATCACTCGCATCAACCAAACCG
TTATTCATTCGTGATTGCGCCTGAGCGAGACGAAATACGCGATCGCTGTTAAAAGGACAATTACAAACAG
GAATCGAATGCAACCGGCGCAGGAACACTGCCAGCGCATCAACAATATTTTCACCTGAATCAGGATATTC
TTCTAATACCTGGAATGCTGTTTTCCCGGGGATCGCAGTGGTGAGTAACCATGCATCATCAGGAGTACGG
ATAAAATGCTTGATGGTCGGAAGAGGCATAAATTCCGTCAGCCAGTTTAGTCTGACCATCTCATCTGTAA
CATCATTGGCAACGCTACCTTTGCCATGTTTCAGAAACAACTCTGGCGCATCGGGCTTCCCATACAATCG
ATAGATTGTCGCACCTGATTGCCCGACATTATCGCGAGCCCATTTATACCCATATAAATCAGCATCCATG
TTGGAATTTAATCGCGGCCTAGAGCAAGACGTTTCCCGTTGAATATGGCTCATAACACCCCTTGTATTAC
TGTTTATGTAAGCAGACAGTTTTATTGTTCATGACCAAAATCCCTTAACGTGAGTTTTCGTTCCACTGAG
CGTCAGACCCCGTAGAAAAGATCAAAGGATCTTCTTGAGATCCTTTTTTTCTGCGCGTAATCTGC
Features (pLannotate 1.2.2; 21 found; start..end, strand, type, name):
    744..883     -  misc_feature   bom: basis of mobility region from pBR322
    985..1176    -  CDS            rop: Rop protein, which maintains plasmids at low copy number; rop
   1193..1573    +  CDS            YPB1_ECOLX: Protein predicted: Swiss-Prot protein existence level 4. From Escherichia coli.
   1645..1936    -  CDS            TcR (fragment): tetracycline efflux protein; tet; confers resistance to tetracycline
   1951..1972    -  protein_bind   CAP binding site: CAP binding activates transcription in the presence of cAMP. E. coli catabolite activator protein
   1985..3067    -  CDS            lacI: lac repressor; lacI; The lac repressor binds to the lac operator to inhibit transcription in E. coli. This inhibition can be relieved by adding lactose or isopropyl-β-D-thiogalactopyranoside (IPTG).
   3068..3145    -  promoter       lacI promoter: lacI
   3153..3432    -  CDS            TcR (fragment): tetracycline efflux protein; tet; confers resistance to tetracycline
   3454..3472    +  promoter       T7 promoter: promoter for bacteriophage T7 RNA polymerase
   3473..3497    +  protein_bind   lac operator: The lac repressor binds to the lac operator to inhibit transcription in E. coli. This inhibition can be relieved by adding lactose or isopropyl-β-D-thiogalactopyranoside (IPTG). lac repressor encoded by lacI
   3512..3534    +  RBS            RBS: efficient ribosome binding site from bacteriophage T7 gene 10 (Olins and Rangwala, 1989)
   3554..3570    +  CDS            capTEV™ (fragment): composite tag for in vivo biotinylation, TEV protease cleavage, and 6xHis tagging
   3581..3598    +  CDS            thrombin site: thrombin recognition and cleavage site
   3605..3898    +  CDS            SUMO: cleavable ubiquitin-like protein tag; S. cerevisiae SMT3 (truncated)
   6019..6036    +  CDS            9xHis (fragment): 9xHis affinity tag
   6046..6095    +  CDS            SET1 (fragment): solubility-enhancement tag derived from T7 phage gene 10B
   6103..6150    +  terminator     T7 terminator: transcription terminator for bacteriophage T7 RNA polymerase
   6187..6615    +  rep_origin     f1 ori (sequence partly withheld): f1 bacteriophage origin of replication; arrow indicates direction of (+) strand synthesis
   6668..6725    +  promoter       AmpR promoter (fragment): bla
   6734..7549    -  CDS            KanR: aminoglycoside phosphotransferase; aph(3')-Ia; confers resistance to kanamycin in bacteria or G418 (Geneticin®) in eukaryotes
   7671..558     +  rep_origin     ori (across the origin): high-copy-number ColE1/pMB1/pBR322/pUC origin of replication
