[The description below was written by a language model from this plasmid's Addgene catalogue record and pLannotate feature annotations shown in this document.]
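Description:
pETSUMO-TtAgocatdead is a 7.7 kb bacterial expression plasmid built on the pETSUMO backbone for producing a catalytically inactive form of the Argonaute protein of Thermus thermophilus (TtAgo, locus TT_P0026) in E. coli. It replicates from a ColE1/pBR322-type origin accompanied by the rop gene and the bom mobility region, consistent with its catalogued low copy number. It is selected with kanamycin through an aminoglycoside phosphotransferase gene. An f1 phage origin is also present, along with residual tetracycline-resistance fragments inherited from pBR322.

Expression follows the standard pET arrangement. A T7 promoter with an adjacent lac operator drives the open reading frame, preceded by the T7 gene 10 ribosome binding site and followed by a T7 terminator. A plasmid-borne lacI gene supplies repressor, so transcription stays off until induction with IPTG in a host that supplies T7 RNA polymerase. The coding region begins with a 6xHis tag, a thrombin recognition site and a yeast SMT3-derived SUMO domain. The roughly 2.06 kb TtAgo insert occupies the unannotated interval downstream of SUMO. The His tag allows metal-affinity purification, while SUMO is a cleavable ubiquitin-like tag, commonly used to aid solubility, that can be removed by a SUMO-specific protease. A short His-tag fragment is annotated downstream of the insert, but the record does not indicate whether it is translated as part of the protein.

The record does not state which mutations abolish catalysis. Such a protein would typically serve as a cleavage-deficient control alongside wild-type TtAgo, and the associated study concerns TtAgo's role in completing DNA replication.
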