Addgene plasmid #210322: pETSUMO-TtAgocatdead
Purpose: Bacterial expression of the His- and SUMO-tagged catalytically inactive Argonaute protein of Thermus thermophilus
Depositing lab: Phillip Zamore. Depositing organization: University of Massachusetts, Worcester. Publication: Thermus thermophilus Argonaute Functions in the Completion of DNA Replication. Jolly SM, Gainetdinov I, Jouravleva K, Zhang H, Strittmatter L, Bailey SM, Hendricks GM, Dhabaria A, Ueberheide B, Zamore PD. Cell. 2020 Sep 17;182(6):1545-1559.e18. doi: 10.1016/j.cell.2020.07.036. Epub 2020 Aug 25. PubMed 32846159.
Backbone
  Vector backbone: pETSUMO
  Backbone size w/o insert (bp): 5643
  Total vector size (bp): 7701
  Vector type: Bacterial Expression
Growth in bacteria
  Bacterial resistance: Kanamycin, 50 μg/mL
  Growth temperature: 37°C
  Growth strain: DH5alpha
  Copy number: Low Copy
Gene/Insert
  Gene/Insert name: TtAgo (alt name: TT_P0026)
  Species: Thermus thermophilus
  Insert size (bp): 2057
  Entrez Gene: TT_P0026 (a.k.a. TT_P0026, TTP0026)
  Promoter: T7
  Tag / fusion protein: 6x His tag (N terminal on backbone); SUMO tag (N terminal on backbone)
  Cloning method: Unknown
  Sequencing primers: 5′ SUMO Forward; 3′ T7 Reverse
Terms and licenses: Academic/Nonprofit Terms; Industry Terms: Not Available to Industry
How to cite: pETSUMO-TtAgocatdead was a gift from Phillip Zamore (Addgene plasmid # 210322 ; http://n2t.net/addgene:210322 ; RRID:Addgene_210322)
